>Addgene plasmid #45589 | pQuantEGFP-puro-kana | depositor full sequence | sequence record 64408 | pQuantEGFP-puro-kana sequence 4710 bps
AAGCTTGCCGCCGATATCACCAGCCTGTACAAGGGCGAGAATTTGTATTTTCAGGGTGAGCTCATGGTGA
GCAAGGGCGAGGAGCTGTTCACCGGGGTGGTGCCCATCCTGGTCGAGCTGGACGGCGACGTAAACGGCCA
CAAGTTCAGCGTGTCCGGCGAGGGCGAGGGCGATGCCACCTACGGCAAGCTGACCCTGAAGTTCATCTGC
ACCACCGGCAAGCTGCCCGTGCCCTGGCCCACCCTCGTGACCACCCTGACCTACGGCGTGCAGTGCTTCA
GCCGCTACCCCGACCACATGAAGCAGCACGACTTCTTCAAGTCCGCCATGCCCGAAGGCTACGTCCAGGA
GCGCACCATCTTCTTCAAGGACGACGGCAACTACAAGACCCGCGCCGAGGTGAAGTTCGAGGGCGACACC
CTGGTGAACCGCATCGAGCTGAAGGGCATCGACTTCAAGGAGGACGGCAACATCCTGGGGCACAAGCTGG
AGTACAACTACAACAGCCACAACGTCTATATCATGGCCGACAAGCAGAAGAACGGCATCAAGGTGAACTT
CAAGATCCGCCACAACATCGAGGACGGCAGCGTGCAGCTCGCCGACCACTACCAGCAGAACACCCCCATC
GGCGACGGCCCCGTGCTGCTGCCCGACAACCACTACCTGAGCACCCAGTCCGCCCTGAGCAAAGACCCCA
ACGAGAAGCGCGATCACATGGTCCTGCTGGAGTTCGTGACCGCCGCCGGGATCACTCTCGGCATGGACGA
GCTGTACAAGTAAACTAGTGGATCCCCTACCGTTCGTATAGCATACATTATACGAAGTTATTGATCAACC
GGACTGTTACCAACACCCACACCCCTGTGATGAAACAAAACCCATAAATGCGCATAAAACAAGACGAGAT
TGGCATGGCTTTATTTGTTTTTTCTTTTGGCGCTTGACTCAGGATTAAAAAACTGGAATGGTGAAGGTGT
CAGCAGCAGTCTTAAAATGAAACATGTTGGAGCGAACGCCCCCAAAGTTCTACAATGCATCTGAGGACTT
TGATTGTACATTTGTTTCTTTTTTAATAGTCATTCCAAATATTGTTATAATGCATTGTTACAGGAAGTTA
CTCGCCTCTGTGAAGGCAACAGCCCAGCTGGGAGGAGCCGGTACCAATTACTGGTGTTAGATGATAATTG
CTTGTCTGTAAATTATGTAACCCAACAAGTGTCTTTTTGTATCTTCCGCCTTAAAAACAAAACACACTTG
ATCCTTTTTGGTTTGTCAAGCAAGCGGGCTGTGTTCCCCAGTGATAGATGTGAATGAAGGCTTTACAGTC
CCCCACAGTCTAGGAGTAAAGTGCCAGTATGTGGGGGAGGGAGGGGCTACCTGTACACTGACTTAAGACC
AGTTCAAATAAAAGTGCACACAATAGAGGCTTGACTGGTGTTCCCAGGGGGCGCTCTTCCGCTTCCTCGC
TCACTGACTCGCTGCGCTCGGTCGTTCGGCTGCGGCGAGCGGTATCAGCTCACTCAAAGGCGGTAATACG
GTTATCCACAGAATCAGGGGATAACGCAGGAAAGAACATGTGAGCAAAAGGCCAGCAAAAGGCCAGGAAC
CGTAAAAAGGCCGCGTTGCTGGCGTTTTTCCATAGGCTCCGCCCCCCTGACGAGCATCACAAAAATCGAC
GCTCAAGTCAGAGGTGGCGAAACCCGACAGGACTATAAAGATACCAGGCGTTTCCCCCTGGAAGCTCCCT
CGTGCGCTCTCCTGTTCCGACCCTGCCGCTTACCGGATACCTGTCCGCCTTTCTCCCTTCGGGAAGCGTG
GCGCTTTCTCATAGCTCACGCTGTAGGTATCTCAGTTCGGTGTAGGTCGTTCGCTCCAAGCTGGGCTGTG
TGCACGAACCCCCCGTTCAGCCCGACCGCTGCGCCTTATCCGGTAACTATCGTCTTGAGTCCAACCCGGT
AAGACACGACTTATCGCCACTGGCAGCAGCCACTGGTAACAGGATTAGCAGAGCGAGGTATGTAGGCGGT
GCTACAGAGTTCTTGAAGTGGTGGCCTAACTACGGCTACACTAGAAGGACAGTATTTGGTATCTGCGCTC
TGCTGAAGCCAGTTACCTTCGGAAAAAGAGTTGGTAGCTCTTGATCCGGCAAACAAACCACCGCTGGTAG
CGGTGGTTTTTTTGTTTGCAAGCAGCAGATTACGCGCAGAAAAAAAGGATCTCAAGAAGATCCTTTGATC
TTTTCTACGGGGTCTGACGCTCAGTGGAACGAAAACTCACGTTAAGGGATTTTGGTCATGAACAATAAAA
CTGTCTGCTTACATAAACAGTAATACAAGGGGTGTTATGAGCCATATTCAACGGGAAACGTCTTGCTCTA
GGCCGCGATTAAATTCCAACATGGATGCTGATTTATATGGGTATAAATGGGCTCGCGATAATGTCGGGCA
ATCAGGTGCGACAATCTATCGATTGTATGGGAAGCCCGATGCGCCAGAGTTGTTTCTGAAACATGGCAAA
GGTAGCGTTGCCAATGATGTTACAGATGAGATGGTCAGACTAAACTGGCTGACGGAATTTATGCCTCTTC
CGACCATCAAGCATTTTATCCGTACTCCTGATGATGCATGGTTACTCACCACTGCGATCCCCGGGAAAAC
AGCATTCCAGGTATTAGAAGAATATCCTGATTCAGGTGAAAATATTGTTGATGCGCTGGCAGTGTTCCTG
CGCCGGTTGCATTCGATTCCTGTTTGTAATTGTCCTTTTAACAGCGATCGCGTATTTCGTCTCGCTCAGG
CGCAATCACGAATGAATAACGGTTTGGTTGATGCGAGTGATTTTGATGACGAGCGTAATGGCTGGCCTGT
TGAACAAGTCTGGAAAGAAATGCATAAACTTTTGCCATTCTCACCGGATTCAGTCGTCACTCATGGTGAT
TTCTCACTTGATAACCTTATTTTTGACGAGGGGAAATTAATAGGTTGTATTGATGTTGGACGAGTCGGAA
TCGCAGACCGATACCAGGATCTTGCCATCCTATGGAACTGCCTCGGTGAGTTTTCTCCTTCATTACAGAA
ACGGCTTTTTCAAAAATATGGTATTGATAATCCTGATATGAATAAATTGCAGTTTCATTTGATGCTCGAT
GAGTTTTTCTAAGAATTAATTCATGAGGCTCTTCCTTTTTCAATATTCAGGCTTACCTTTATGCTTCCGG
CTCGTATGTTGTGTGGAATTGTGAGCGGATAACAATTTCACACAGGAAACAGCTATGACCATGATTACGC
CAAGCTCTAGCTAGAGGTCGACAAACCATTATTATCATGACATTAACCTATAAAAATAGGCGTATCACGA
GATTGCAGTGAAAAAAATGCTTTATTTGTGAAATTTGTGATGCTATTGCTTTATTTGTAACCATTATAAG
CTGCAATAAACAAGTTAACAACAACAATTGCATTCATTTTATGTTTCAGGTTCAGGGGGAGGTGTGGGAG
GTTTTTTAAAGCAAGTAAAACCTCTACAAATGTGGTATGGCTGATTATGATCCTCTAGAGTCGGTGGGCC
TCGGGGGCGGGTGCGGGGTCGGCGGGGCCGCCCCGGGTGGCTTCGGTCGGAGCCATGGGGTCGTGCGCTC
CTTTCGGTCGGGCGCTGCGGGTCGTGGGGCGGGCGTCAGGCACCGGGCTTGCGGGTCATGCACCAGGTGC
GCGGTCCTTCGGGCACCTCGACGTCGGCGGTGACGGTGAAGCCGAGCCGCTCGTAGAAGGGGAGGTTGCG
GGGCGCGGAGGTCTCCAGGAAGGCGGGCACCCCGGCGCGCTCGGCCGCCTCCACTCCGGGGAGCACGACG
GCGCTGCCCAGACCCTTGCCCTGGTGGTCGGGCGAGACGCCGACGGTGGCCAGGAACCACGCGGGCTCCT
TGGGCCGGTGCGGCGCCAGGAGGCCTTCCATCTGTTGCTGCGCGGCCAGCCGGGAACCGCTCAACTCGGC
CATGCGCGGGCCGATCTCGGCGAACACCGCCCCCGCTTCGACGCTCTCCGGCGTGGTCCAGACCGCCACC
GCGGCGCCGTCGTCCGCGACCCACACCTTGCCGATGTCGAGCCCGACGCGCGTGAGGAAGAGTTCTTGCA
GCTCGGTGACCCGCTCGATGTGGCGGTCCGGGTCGACGGTGTGGCGCGTGGCGGGGTAGTCGGCGAACGC
GGCGGCGAGGGTGCGTACGGCCCGGGGGACGTCGTCGCGGGTGGCGAGGCGCACCGTGGGCTTGTACTCG
GTCATGGAAGGTCGTCTCCTTGTGAGGGGTCAGGGGCGTGGGTCAGGGGATGGTGGCGGCACCGGTCGTG
GCGGCCGACCTGCAGGCATGCAAGCTAGCTTTTTGCAAAAGCCTAGGCCTCCAAAAAAGCCTCCCCACTA
CTTCTGGAATAGCTCAGAGGCAGAGGCGGCCTCGGCCTCTGCATAAATAAAAAAAATTAGTCAGCCATGG
GGCGGAGAATGGGCGGAACTGGGCGGAGTTAGGGGCGGGATGGGCGGAGTTAGGGGCGGGACTATGGTTG
CTGACTAATTGAGATGCATGCTTTGCATACTTCTGCCTGCTGGGGAGCCTGGGGACTTTCCACACCTGGT
TGCTAACTAATTGAGATGCATGCTTTGCATACTTCTGCCTGCTGGAAATAACTTCGTATAGCATACATTA
TACGAACGGTACTCGAGGGG
Features (pLannotate 1.2.2; 14 found; start..end, strand, type, name):
     64..783     +  CDS            EGFP: the original enhanced GFP (Yang et al., 1996) mammalian codon-optimized
    798..831     +  protein_bind   lox71: Left element (LE) mutant of loxP (Araki et al., 2010). Cre-mediated recombination occurs in the 8-bp core sequence (GCATACAT). Cre recombinase
   1637..2225    -  rep_origin     ori: high-copy-number ColE1/pMB1/pBR322/pUC origin of replication
   2347..3162    +  CDS            KanR: aminoglycoside phosphotransferase; aph(3')-Ia; confers resistance to kanamycin in bacteria or G418 (Geneticin®) in eukaryotes
   3179..3197    -  promoter       AmpR promoter (fragment): bla
   3207..3231    +  promoter       lac promoter (fragment): promoter for the E. coli lac operon
   3239..3255    +  protein_bind   lac operator: The lac repressor binds to the lac operator to inhibit transcription in E. coli. This inhibition can be relieved by adding lactose or isopropyl-β-D-thiogalactopyranoside (IPTG). lac repressor encoded by lacI
   3365..3446    -  polyA_signal   SV40 poly(A) signal: SV40 polyadenylation signal
   3469..3552    -  CDS            large T antigen (fragment): large T antigen from SV40 (simian virus 40)
   3561..3626    -  CDS            dmpM (fragment): DMPM_STRAD - Protein inferred from homology: Swiss-Prot protein existence level 3. From Streptomyces alboniger.
   3676..4275    -  CDS            PuroR: puromycin N-acetyltransferase; pac from Streptomyces alboniger; confers resistance to puromycin
   4346..4366    +  misc_feature   MCS (fragment): pUC18/19 multiple cloning site
   4372..4665    -  promoter       SV40 promoter (fragment): SV40 enhancer and early promoter
   4668..4701    +  protein_bind   lox66: Right element (RE) mutant of loxP (Araki et al., 2010). Cre-mediated recombination occurs in the 8-bp core sequence (GCATACAT). Cre recombinase
