[The description below was written by a language model from this plasmid's Addgene catalogue record and pLannotate feature annotations shown in this document.]
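Description:
pQuantEGFP-puro-kana is an empty-backbone gene-targeting vector for the chicken DT40 B-cell line, listed as derived from pET28 and classed as a Cre/Lox targeting plasmid. It is propagated in E. coli as a high-copy plasmid through a ColE1/pUC-type origin and selected with kanamycin via the aph(3')-Ia KanR gene. No gene insert is present. Instead, the user adds fragments by ligation-independent cloning. In a targeting vector these would normally be homology arms from the locus of interest, although the record does not describe the cloning sites or arm positions.

The payload has two parts. The first is a mammalian codon-optimized EGFP coding sequence, which belongs to the C-terminal "Quant-EGFP" tag named in the catalogue. The short region upstream of EGFP that presumably carries the "Quant" portion is not annotated, and the record does not define it. The second part is a puromycin selection cassette on the opposite strand, made up of an SV40 enhancer/early promoter fragment, the puromycin N-acetyltransferase gene (PuroR) and an SV40 polyadenylation signal. lox71 lies just downstream of EGFP and lox66 lies beside the SV40 promoter. In the circular map these two mutant lox sites bracket the segment containing the bacterial origin, KanR and the puromycin cassette. Cre recombination between a lox71/lox66 pair yields a double-mutant site that Cre recognizes poorly, so excision is effectively irreversible. This would allow the marker to be removed after targeted clones are selected and the same selection to be used again.

The design supports knocking an EGFP-containing tag onto the C terminus of endogenous DT40 genes. The associated publication concerns gene targeting and functional proteomics in this cell line.
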