Addgene plasmid #45589: pQuantEGFP-puro-kana
Purpose: (Empty Backbone)
Depositing lab: Andrzej Dziembowski. Depositing organization: Polish Academy of Sciences, Institute of Biochemistry and Biophysics. Publication: A new strategy for gene targeting and functional proteomics using the DT40 cell line. Orlowska KP, Klosowska K, Szczesny RJ, Cysewski D, Krawczyk PS, Dziembowski A. Nucleic Acids Res. 2013 Sep;41(17):e167. doi: 10.1093/nar/gkt650. Epub 2013 Jul 27. PubMed 23892402.
Backbone
  Vector backbone: pET28
  Backbone manufacturer: Novagen
  Vector type: Cre/Lox ; DT40 cell line targeting
  Selectable markers: Puromycin
  Tag / fusion protein: Quant-EGFP tag (C terminal on backbone)
Growth in bacteria
  Bacterial resistance: Kanamycin, 50 μg/mL
  Growth temperature: 37°C
  Growth strain: DH5alpha
  Copy number: High Copy
Gene/Insert
  Cloning method: Ligation Independent Cloning
  Sequencing primers: 5′ GGGACTTTCCACACCTGG; 3′ TGCAGATGAACTTCAGGGTC
Terms and licenses: Academic/Nonprofit Terms; Industry Terms: Not Available to Industry
How to cite: pQuantEGFP-puro-kana was a gift from Andrzej Dziembowski (Addgene plasmid # 45589 ; http://n2t.net/addgene:45589 ; RRID:Addgene_45589)
