>Addgene plasmid #45589 | pQuantEGFP-puro-kana | addgene partial sequence | sequence record 66588 | SV40pro_F
GAAGTAGTGGGGAGGCTTTTTTGGAGGCCTAGGCTTTTGCAAAAAGCTAGCTTGCATGCCTGCAGGTCGG
CCGCCACGACCGGTGCCGCCACCATCCCCTGACCCACGCCCCTGACCCCTCACAAGGAGACGACCTTCCA
TGACCGAGTACAAGCCCACGGTGCGCCTCGCCACCCGCGACGACGTCCCCCGGGCCGTACGCACCCTCGC
CGCCGCGTTCGCCGACTACCCCGCCACGCGCCACACCGTCGACCCGGACCGCCACATCGAGCGGGTCACC
GAGCTGCAAGAACTCTTCCTCACGCGCGTCGGGCTCGACATCGGCAAGGTGTGGGTCGCGGACGACGGCG
CCGCGGTGGCGGTCTGGACCACGCCGGAGAGCGTCGAAGCGGGGGCGGTGTTCGCCGAGATCGGCCCGCG
CATGGCCGAGTTGAGCGGTTCCCGGCTGGCCGCGCAGCAACAGATGGAAGGCCTCCTGGCGCCGCACCGG
CCCAAGGAGCCCGCGTGGTTCCTGGCCACCGTCGGCGTCTCGCCCGACCACCAGGGCAAGGGTCTGGGCA
GCGCCGTCGTGCTCCCCGGAGTGGAGGCGGCCGAGCGCGCCGGGGTGCCCGCCTTCCTGGAGACCTCCGC
GCCCCGCAACCTCCCCTTCTACGAGCGGCTCGGCTTCACCGTCACCGCCGACGTCGAGGTGCCCGAAGGA
CCGCGCACCTGGTGCATGACCCGCAAGCCCGGTGCCTGACGCCCGCCCCACGACCCGCAGCGCCCGACCG
AAAGGAGCGCACGACCCCATGGCTCCGACCGAAGCCACCCGGGGCGGCCCCGCCGACCCCGCACCCGCCC
CCGAGGCCCACCGACTCTAGAG
