>Addgene plasmid #45589 | pQuantEGFP-puro-kana | addgene partial sequence | sequence record 66590 | SV40pro-R 5'-cgggactatggttgctgact-3'
GCCTGCTGGGGAGCCTGGGGACTTTCCACACCTGGTTGCTAACTAATTGAGATGCATGCTTTGCATACTT
CTGCCTGCTGGAAATAACTTCGTATAGCATACATTATACGAACGGTACTCGAGGGGAAGCTTGCCGCCGA
TATCACCAGCCTGTACAAGGGCGAGAATTTGTATTTTCAGGGTGAGCTCATGGTGAGCAAGGGCGAGGAG
CTGTTCACCGGGGTGGTGCCCATCCTGGTCGAGCTGGACGGCGACGTAAACGGCCACAAGTTCAGCGTGT
CCGGCGAGGGCGAGGGCGATGCCACCTACGGCAAGCTGACCCTGAAGTTCATCTGCACCACCGGCAAGCT
GCCCGTGCCCTGGCCCACCCTCGTGACCACCCTGACCTACGGCGTGCAGTGCTTCAGCCGCTACCCCGAC
CACATGAAGCAGCACGACTTCTTCAAGTCCGCCATGCCCGAAGGCTACGTCCAGGAGCGCACCATCTTCT
TCAAGGACGACGGCAACTACAAGACCCGCGCCGAGGTGAAGTTCGAGGGCGACACCCTGGTGAACCGCAT
CGAGCTGAAGGGCATCGACTTCAAGGAGGACGGCAACATCCTGGGGCACAAGCTGGAGTACAACTACAAC
AGCCACAACGTCTATATCATGGCCGACAAGCAGAAGAACGGCATCAAGGTGAACTTCAAGATCCGCCACA
ACATCGAGGACGGCAGCGTGCAGCTCGCCGACCACTACCAGCAGAACACCCCCATCGGCGACGGCCCCGT
GCTGCTGCCCGACAACCACTACCTGAGCACCCAGTCCGCCCTGAGCAAAGACCCCAACGAGAAGCGCGAT
CACATGGTCCTGCTGGAGTTCGTGACCGCCGCCGGGATCACTCTCGGCATGGACGAGCTGTACAAGTAAA
CTAGTGGATCCCCTACCGTTCGTATAGCATACATTATAC
